Addgene plasmid #214856: AiP14360: pAAV-AiE0779m_3xC2-minBG-jGCaMP8s-WPRE3-BGHpA (Alias: CN4360)
Purpose: Expression of jGCaMP8s in striatal direct pathway medium spiny neurons (D1 MSNs)
Depositing lab: Allen Institute for Brain Science & Jonathan Ting. Publication: Enhancer AAV toolbox for accessing and perturbing striatal cell types and circuits. Hunker AC, Wirthlin ME, Gill G, Johansen NJ, Hooper M, Omstead V, Vargas S, Lerma MN, Taskin N, Weed N, Laird WD, Bishaw YM, Bendrick JL, Gore BB, Ben-Simon Y, Opitz-Araya X, Martinez RA, Way SW, Thyagarajan B, Otto S, Sanchez REA, Alexander JR, Amaya A, Amster A, Arbuckle J, Ayala A, Baker PM, Barcelli T, Barta S, Bertagnolli D, Bielstein C, Bishwakarma P, Bowlus J, Boyer G, Brouner K, Casian B, Casper T, Chakka AB, Chakrabarty R, Chong P, Clark M, Colbert K, Daniel S, Dawe T, Departee M, DiValentin P, Donadio NP, Dotson NI, Dwivedi D, Egdorf T, Fliss T, Gary A, Goldy J, Grasso C, Groce EL, Gudsnuk K, Han W, Haradon Z, Hastings S, Helback O, Ho WV, Huang C, Johnson T, Jones DL, Juneau Z, Kenney J, Leibly M, Li S, Liang E, Loeffler H, Lusk NA, Madigan Z, Malloy J, Malone J, McCue R, Melchor J, Mich JK, Moosman S, Morin E, Naidoo R, Newman D, Ngo K, Nguyen K, Oster AL, Ouellette B, Oyama AA, Pena N, Pham T, Phillips E, Pom C, Potekhina L, Ransford S, Ray PL, Reding M, Rette DF, Reynoldson C, Rimorin C, Sigler AR, Rocha DB, Ronellenfitch K, Ruiz A, Sawyer L, Sevigny JP, Shapovalova NV, Shepard N, Shulga L, Soliman S, Staats B, Taormina MJ, Tieu M, Wang Y, Wilkes J, Wood T, Zhou T, Williford A, Dee N, Mollenkopf T, Ng L, Esposito L, Kalmbach BE, Yao S, Ariza J, Collman F, Mufti S, Smith K, Waters J, Ersing I, Patrick M, Zeng H, Lein ES, Kojima Y, Horwitz G, Owen SF, Levi BP, Daigle TL, Tasic B, Bakken TE, Ting JT. Neuron. 2025 May 21;113(10):1507-1524.e17. doi: 10.1016/j.neuron.2025.04.035. PubMed 40403704.
Backbone
  Vector backbone: rAAV
  Vector type: AAV
Growth in bacteria
  Bacterial resistance: Ampicillin, 100 μg/mL
  Growth temperature: 30°C
  Growth strain: NEB Stable
  Copy number: High Copy
Gene/Insert
  Gene/Insert name: jGCaMP8s
  Species: Synthetic
  Cloning method: Restriction Enzyme; 5′ cloning site unknown (unknown if destroyed)
Terms and licenses: Academic/Nonprofit Terms; Industry Terms: Not Available to Industry
Depositor comments: Allen Institute plasmid ALIAS: AiP14360 This work supported by NIH BRAIN Initiative grant UF1MH128339
How to cite: AiP14360: pAAV-AiE0779m_3xC2-minBG-jGCaMP8s-WPRE3-BGHpA (Alias: CN4360) was a gift from Allen Institute for Brain Science & Jonathan Ting (Addgene plasmid # 214856 ; http://n2t.net/addgene:214856 ; RRID:Addgene_214856) For viral preps, please replace (Addgene plasmid # 214856) in the above sentence with: (Addgene viral prep # 214856-PHPeB)
