[The description below was written by a language model from this plasmid's Addgene catalogue record and pLannotate feature annotations shown in this document.]
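Description:
AiP14360: pAAV-AiE0779m_3xC2-minBG-jGCaMP8s-WPRE3-BGHpA (alias CN4360) is a recombinant AAV transfer plasmid of about 5.3 kb, built to express the genetically encoded calcium indicator jGCaMP8s in direct-pathway medium spiny neurons (D1 MSNs) of the striatum. The bacterial backbone carries a high-copy ColE1/pUC-type origin, an f1 phage origin, and a β-lactamase gene with its own promoter for ampicillin selection. Short remnants of the pBR322 bom and rop regions are also detected. The expression cassette is flanked by AAV2 inverted terminal repeats, which direct replication and packaging of the intervening DNA into AAV capsids. The automated annotation finds the downstream ITR intact but only short fragments of the upstream one, a common outcome for these structured repeats.

Cell-type specificity comes from the regulatory region named in the construct title. AiE0779m is an enhancer element, and the "3xC2" designation suggests a triplicated core segment of it. It is placed ahead of a minimal beta-globin promoter (minBG), which would give little expression by itself and relies on the enhancer. Neither element is picked up in the feature table, which leaves the stretch between the upstream ITR and the coding sequence unannotated, so their presence rests on the name alone. The coding sequence is labelled as a GCaMP6s fragment, consistent with jGCaMP8s being a related GCaMP-family sensor rather than an exact database match. It is followed by WPRE3, a shortened woodchuck posttranscriptional element (seen as two WPRE fragments) that enhances transcript expression while saving packaging space, and then by a bovine growth hormone polyadenylation signal. The construct belongs to an enhancer AAV toolbox for striatal cell types and is suited to calcium imaging of D1 MSN activity. The record also mentions a PHP.eB-packaged viral preparation.
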