Features (pLannotate 1.2.2; 14 found; start..end, strand, type, name):
      1..589     +  rep_origin     ori: high-copy-number ColE1/pMB1/pBR322/pUC origin of replication
    662..689     +  repeat_region  AAV2 ITR (fragment): inverted terminal repeat of adeno-associated virus serotype 2 inverted
    718..745     +  repeat_region  AAV2 ITR (fragment): inverted terminal repeat of adeno-associated virus serotype 2 inverted
   1560..2730    +  CDS            GCaMP6s (fragment): improved fluorescent protein-based calcium sensor (Chen et al., 2013)
   2763..2920    +  misc_feature   WPRE (fragment): woodchuck hepatitis virus posttranscriptional regulatory element
   2926..3006    +  misc_feature   WPRE (fragment): woodchuck hepatitis virus posttranscriptional regulatory element
   3023..3134    +  polyA_signal   bGH poly(A) signal: bovine growth hormone polyadenylation signal
   3252..3392    +  repeat_region  AAV2 ITR: inverted terminal repeat of adeno-associated virus serotype 2 inverted
   3397..3448    -  misc_feature   bom (fragment): basis of mobility region from pBR322
   3467..3922    +  rep_origin     f1 ori (sequence partly withheld): f1 bacteriophage origin of replication; arrow indicates direction of (+) strand synthesis
   3923..3972    -  misc_feature   bom (fragment): basis of mobility region from pBR322
   4074..4109    -  CDS            rop (fragment): Rop protein, which maintains plasmids at low copy number; rop
   4204..4308    +  promoter       AmpR promoter: bla
   4309..5169    +  CDS            AmpR: β-lactamase; bla; confers resistance to ampicillin, carbenicillin, and related antibiotics
>Addgene plasmid #214856 | AiP14360: pAAV-AiE0779m_3xC2-minBG-jGCaMP8s-WPRE3-BGHpA (Alias: CN4360) | addgene full sequence | sequence record 429243 | Addgene NGS Result
TTGAGATCCTTTTTTTCTGCGCGTAATCTGCTGCTTGCAAACAAAAAAACCACCGCTACCAGCGGTGGTT
TGTTTGCCGGATCAAGAGCTACCAACTCTTTTTCCGAAGGTAACTGGCTTCAGCAGAGCGCAGATACCAA
ATACTGTTCTTCTAGTGTAGCCGTAGTTAGGCCACCACTTCAAGAACTCTGTAGCACCGCCTACATACCT
CGCTCTGCTAATCCTGTTACCAGTGGCTGCTGCCAGTGGCGATAAGTCGTGTCTTACCGGGTTGGACTCA
AGACGATAGTTACCGGATAAGGCGCAGCGGTCGGGCTGAACGGGGGGTTCGTGCACACAGCCCAGCTTGG
AGCGAACGACCTACACCGAACTGAGATACCTACAGCGTGAGCTATGAGAAAGCGCCACGCTTCCCGAAGG
GAGAAAGGCGGACAGGTATCCGGTAAGCGGCAGGGTCGGAACAGGAGAGCGCACGAGGGAGCTTCCAGGG
GGAAACGCCTGGTATCTTTATAGTCCTGTCGGGTTTCGCCACCTCTGACTTGAGCGTCGATTTTTGTGAT
GCTCGTCAGGGGGGCGGAGCCTATGGAAAAACGCCAGCAACGCGGCCTTTTTACGGTTCCTGGCCTTTTG
CTGGCCTTTTGCTCACATGTCCTGCAGGCAGCTGCGCGCTCGCTCGCTCACTGAGGCCGCCCGGGCGTCG
GGCGACCTTTGGTCGCCCGGCCTCAGTGAGCGAGCGAGCGCGCAGAGAGGGAGTGGCCAACTCCATCACT
AGGGGTTCCTGCGGCCGCACGCGTAAGTTTGAGACAAATTAAGGAAAAGCGGGTTGGGAGGAGTCTGAGG
CTGTGGGTGGCTGCCTCGAGAGGCTGCTCACAACCTGACATGTTTCAGATCTTTTGACACGGTCATGCAA
GCAACAGAAACTTATATGGTTTTTAGTCTCCCAGGTAGCAGGGAAATGATGATGTGGGAGGATTAGGGGG
GGGAAAATAAGTTTGAGACAAATTAAGGAAAAGCGGGTTGGGAGGAGTCTGAGGCTGTGGGTGGCTGCCT
CGAGAGGCTGCTCACAACCTGACATGTTTCAGATCTTTTGACACGGTCATGCAAGCAACAGAAACTTATA
TGGTTTTTAGTCTCCCAGGTAGCAGGGAAATGATGATGTGGGAGGATTAGGGGGGGGAAAATAAGTTTGA
GACAAATTAAGGAAAAGCGGGTTGGGAGGAGTCTGAGGCTGTGGGTGGCTGCCTCGAGAGGCTGCTCACA
ACCTGACATGTTTCAGATCTTTTGACACGGTCATGCAAGCAACAGAAACTTATATGGTTTTTAGTCTCCC
AGGTAGCAGGGAAATGATGATGTGGGAGGATTAGGGGGGGGAAAATGAGCTCGGGCTGGGCATAAAAGTC
AGGGCAGAGCCATCTATTGCTTACATTTGCTTCTGGGATCCAGATCTTTCGAAGCTAGCCACCATGCATC
ATCACCATCATCACACGCGTCGCAAGAAGACCTTCAAGGAGGTGGCCACCGCCGTGAAGATCATCGCCAT
GCTGATGGGCCTGAAGATCAACGTCTATATCAAGGCCGACAAGCAGAAGAACGGCATCAAGGCGAACTTC
CACATCCGCCACAACATCGAGGACGGCGGCGTGCAGCTCGCCTACCACTACCAGCAGAACACCCCCATCG
GCGACGGCCCCGTGCTGCTGCCCGACAACCACTACCTGAGCGTGGAGTCCAAACTTTCGAAAGACCCCAA
CGAGAAGCGCGATCACATGGTCCTGCTGGAGTTCGTGACCGCCGCCGGGATCACTCTCGGCATGGACGAG
CTGTACAAGGGCGGTACCGGAGGGAGCATGGTGAGCAAGGGCGAGGAGCTGTTCACCGGGGTGGTGCCCA
TCCTGGTCGAGCTGGACGGCGACGTAAACGGCCACAAGTTCAGCGTGTCCGGCGAGGGTGAGGGCGATGC
CACCTACGGCAAGCTGACCCTGAAGTTCATCTGCACCACCGGCAAGCTGCCCGTGCCCTGGCCCACCCTC
GTGACCACCCTGACCTACGGCGTGCAGTGCTTCAGCCGCTACCCCGACCACATGAAGCAGCACGACTTCT
TCAAGTCCGCCATGCCCGAAGGCTACATCCAGGAGCGCACCATCTTCTTCAAGGACGACGGCAACTACAA
GACCCGCGCCGAGGTGAAGTTCGAGGGCGACACCCTGGTGAACCGCATCGAGCTGAAGGGCATCGACTTC
AAGGAGGACGGCAACATCCTGGGGCACAAGCTGGAGTACAACCTGCCGGACCAACTGACTGAAGAGCAGA
TCGCAGAATACAAAGAGGCTTTCTCCCTATTTGACAAGGACGGGGATGGGACAATAACAACCAAGGAGCT
GGGGACGGTGATGCGGTCTCTCGGACACAACCCCACAGAAGCAGAGCTGCAGGACATGATCAATGAAGTA
GATGCCGACGGTGACGGCACAATCGACTTCCCTGAGTTCCTGACAATGATGGCAAGAAAAATGAAATACA
GGGACACGGAAGAAGAAATTAGAGAAGCGTTCGGTGTGTTTGATAAGGATGGCAATGGCTACATCAGTGC
AGCAGAGCTTCGCCACGTGATGACAAACCTTGGAGAGAAGTTAACAGATGAAGAGGTTGATGAAATGATC
AGGGAAGCAGACATCGATGGGGATGGTCAGGTAAACTACGAAGAGTTTGTACAAATGATGACAGCGAAGT
AAGGCGCGCCGCGGCCGCGAATTCGATATCATAATCAACCTCTGGATTACAAAATTTGTGAAAGATTGAC
TGGTATTCTTAACTATGTTGCTCCTTTTACGCTATGTGGATACGCTGCTTTAATGCCTTTGTATCATGCT
ATTGCTTCCCGTATGGCTTTCATTTTCTCCTCCTTGTATAAATCCTGGTTAGTTCTTGCCACGGCGGAAC
TCATCGCCGCCTGCCTTGCCCGCTGCTGGACAGGGGCTCGGCTGTTGGGCACTGACAATTCCGTGGCTCG
AGAGATCTTCGACTGTGCCTTCTAGTTGCCAGCCATCTGTTGTTTGCCCCTCCCCCGTGCCTTCCTTGAC
CCTGGAAGGTGCCACTCCCACTGTCCTTTCCTAATAAAATGAGGAAATTGCATCGCATTGTCTGAGTAGG
TGTCATTCTATTCTGGGGGGTGGGGTGGGGCAGGACAGCAAGGGGGAGGATTGGGAAGACAATAGCAGGC
ATGAGATCTCACGTGCGGACCGAGCGGCCGCAGGAACCCCTAGTGATGGAGTTGGCCACTCCCTCTCTGC
GCGCTCGCTCGCTCACTGAGGCCGGGCGACCAAAGGTCGCCCGACGCCCGGGCTTTGCCCGGGCGGCCTC
AGTGAGCGAGCGAGCGCGCAGCTGCCTGCAGGGGCGCCTGATGCGGTATTTTCTCCTTACGCATCTGTGC
GGTATTTCACACCGCATA
[95 nt withheld, positions 3449-3543]
T
[46 nt withheld, positions 3545-3590]
C
[141 nt withheld, positions 3592-3732]
CCTTTGACGTTGGAGTCCACGTTCTTT
[37 nt withheld, positions 3760-3796]
ACTCTATCTCGGGCTATTCTTTTGATTTATAAGGGATTTTGCCGATTTCGGTCTATTGGTTAAAAAATGA
GCTGATTTAACAAAAATTTAACGCGAATTTTAACAAAATATTAACGTTTACAATTTTATGGTGCACTCTC
AGTACAATCTGCTCTGATGCCGCATAGTTAAGCCAGCCCCGACACCCGCCAACACCCGCTGACGCGCCCT
GACGGGCTTGTCTGCTCCCGGCATCCGCTTACAGACAAGCTGTGACCGTCTCCGGGAGCTGCATGTGTCA
GAGGTTTTCACCGTCATCACCGAAACGCGCGAGACGAAAGGGCCTCGTGATACGCCTATTTTTATAGGTT
AATGTCATGATAATAATGGTTTCTTAGACGTCAGGTGGCACTTTTCGGGGAAATGTGCGCGGAACCCCTA
TTTGTTTATTTTTCTAAATACATTCAAATATGTATCCGCTCATGAGACAATAACCCTGATAAATGCTTCA
ATAATATTGAAAAAGGAAGAGTATGAGTATTCAACATTTCCGTGTCGCCCTTATTCCCTTTTTTGCGGCA
TTTTGCCTTCCTGTTTTTGCTCACCCAGAAACGCTGGTGAAAGTAAAAGATGCTGAAGATCAGTTGGGTG
CACGAGTGGGTTACATCGAACTGGATCTCAACAGCGGTAAGATCCTTGAGAGTTTTCGCCCCGAAGAACG
TTTTCCAATGATGAGCACTTTTAAAGTTCTGCTATGTGGCGCGGTATTATCCCGTATTGACGCCGGGCAA
GAGCAACTCGGTCGCCGCATACACTATTCTCAGAATGACTTGGTTGAGTACTCACCAGTCACAGAAAAGC
ATCTTACGGATGGCATGACAGTAAGAGAATTATGCAGTGCTGCCATAACCATGAGTGATAACACTGCGGC
CAACTTACTTCTGACAACGATCGGAGGACCGAAGGAGCTAACCGCTTTTTTGCACAACATGGGGGATCAT
GTAACTCGCCTTGATCGTTGGGAACCGGAGCTGAATGAAGCCATACCAAACGACGAGCGTGACACCACGA
TGCCTGTAGCAATGGCAACAACGTTGCGCAAACTATTAACTGGCGAACTACTTACTCTAGCTTCCCGGCA
ACAATTAATAGACTGGATGGAGGCGGATAAAGTTGCAGGACCACTTCTGCGCTCGGCCCTTCCGGCTGGC
TGGTTTATTGCTGATAAATCTGGAGCCGGTGAGCGTGGGTCTCGCGGTATCATTGCAGCACTGGGGCCAG
ATGGTAAGCCCTCCCGTATCGTAGTTATCTACACGACGGGGAGTCAGGCAACTATGGATGAACGAAATAG
ACAGATCGCTGAGATAGGTGCCTCACTGATTAAGCATTGGTAACTGTCAGACCAAGTTTACTCATATATA
CTTTAGATTGATTTAAAACTTCATTTTTAATTTAAAAGGATCTAGGTGAAGATCCTTTTTGATAATCTCA
TGACCAAAATCCCTTAACGTGAGTTTTCGTTCCACTGAGCGTCAGACCCCGTAGAAAAGATCAAAGGATC
TTC
